Addgene plasmid #159394: DT033A
Purpose: Constitutive murine mature BDNF expression, controlled under E.coli tac promoter
Depositing lab: Sheref Mansy. Depositing organization: Universita degli Studi di Trento. Publication: Artificial cells drive neural differentiation. Toparlak OD, Zasso J, Bridi S, Serra MD, Macchi P, Conti L, Baudet ML, Mansy SS. Sci Adv. 2020 Sep 18;6(38). pii: 6/38/eabb4920. doi: 10.1126/sciadv.abb4920. Print 2020 Sep. PubMed 32948587.
Backbone
  Vector backbone: pSB1A3
  Backbone manufacturer: iGEM parts registry
  Vector type: Bacterial Expression, Synthetic Biology
Growth in bacteria
  Bacterial resistance: Ampicillin, 100 μg/mL
  Growth temperature: 37°C
  Growth strain: DH5alpha
  Copy number: High Copy
Gene/Insert
  Gene/Insert name: pr.tac-BDNF (Bdnf, Mouse)
  Species: M. musculus (mouse)
  Insert size (bp): 624
  Entrez Gene: Bdnf
  Promoter: tac promoter
  Tag / fusion protein: FLAG (N terminal on insert)
  Cloning method: Gibson Cloning
  Sequencing primers: 5′ VF2 primer (iGEM parts registry); 3′ VR primer (iGEM parts registry)
Terms and licenses: Academic/Nonprofit Terms; Industry Terms: Not Available to Industry
How to cite: DT033A was a gift from Sheref Mansy (Addgene plasmid # 159394 ; http://n2t.net/addgene:159394 ; RRID:Addgene_159394)
