[The description below was written by a language model from this plasmid's Addgene catalogue record and the feature table of its GenBank file.]
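Description:
DT033A is a small (about 2.7 kb) bacterial expression plasmid built on pSB1A3, the high-copy BioBrick assembly backbone from the iGEM parts registry. It replicates in E. coli through a ColE1/pUC-type origin and is selected with ampicillin via the bla (beta-lactamase) gene driven by its own AmpR promoter. The expression cassette sits between the BioBrick prefix and suffix, with a putative bacterial transcription terminator just upstream of the prefix that helps insulate the insert from read-through originating in the backbone.

The payload, introduced by Gibson assembly, is a roughly 620 bp unit in which the tac promoter, a strong hybrid of the trp and lacUV5 promoters, drives the coding sequence for the mature form of mouse brain-derived neurotrophic factor (Bdnf). An N-terminal FLAG epitope, which includes an enterokinase cleavage site, precedes the BDNF sequence and allows detection, affinity purification, and removal of the tag. A T7 terminator closes the cassette. The feature table annotates the FLAG tag but not the BDNF open reading frame itself, which by position must occupy the unannotated interval between the tag and the terminator. No lacI gene is annotated on the plasmid, which fits the recorded description of expression as constitutive.

The depositor's stated purpose is constitutive production of mature murine BDNF from an E. coli promoter. The associated publication concerns artificial cells that drive neural differentiation, so the construct presumably served as a genetic template for synthesis of the neurotrophic factor in that synthetic-biology setting, although the record does not describe how it was used.
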