LOCUS       Exported 2703 bp ds-DNA circular SYN 13-MAY-2021
DEFINITION  Constitutive murine mature BDNF expression, controlled under E.coli
            tac promoter.
ACCESSION   .
VERSION     .
KEYWORDS    DT033A
SOURCE      synthetic DNA construct
  ORGANISM  synthetic DNA construct
REFERENCE   1 (bases 1 to 2703)
  AUTHORS   Toparlak OD, Zasso J, Bridi S, Serra MD, Macchi P, Conti L, Baudet
            ML, Mansy SS
  TITLE     Artificial cells drive neural differentiation.
  JOURNAL   Sci Adv. 2020 Sep 18;6(38). pii: 6/38/eabb4920. doi:
            10.1126/sciadv.abb4920. Print 2020 Sep.
  PUBMED    32948587
REFERENCE   2 (bases 1 to 2703)
  AUTHORS   .
  TITLE     Direct Submission
  JOURNAL   Exported May 13, 2021 from SnapGene Server 1.1.58
            http://www.snapgene.com
FEATURES             Location/Qualifiers
     source          1..2703
                     /organism="synthetic DNA construct"
                     /mol_type="other DNA"
     primer_bind     273..292
                     /label=Amp-R
                     /note="Ampicillin resistance gene, reverse primer"
     promoter        complement(511..615)
                     /gene="bla"
                     /label=AmpR promoter
     primer_bind     683..701
                     /label=pBRforEco
                     /note="pBR322 vectors, upsteam of EcoRI site, forward
                     primer"
     terminator      705..748
                     /label=bacterial terminator
                     /note="putative bacterial transcription terminator"
     misc_feature    751..772
                     /label=BioBrick prefix
                     /note="BioBrick prefix for parts that do not start with
                     ""ATG"""
     promoter        773..801
                     /label=tac promoter
                     /note="strong E. coli promoter; hybrid between the trp and
                     lac UV5 promoters"
     CDS             835..858
                     /codon_start=1
                     /product="FLAG(R) epitope tag, followed by an enterokinase
                     cleavage site"
                     /label=FLAG
                     /translation="DYKDDDDK"
     terminator      1348..1395
                     /label=T7 terminator
                     /note="transcription terminator for bacteriophage T7 RNA
                     polymerase"
     misc_feature    1397..1417
                     /label=BioBrick suffix
                     /note="universal suffix for all parts"
     primer_bind     complement(1423..1440)
                     /label=L4440
                     /note="L4440 vector, forward primer"
     rep_origin      complement(1594..2182)
                     /direction=LEFT
                     /label=ori
                     /note="high-copy-number ColE1/pMB1/pBR322/pUC origin of
                     replication"
     primer_bind     complement(1674..1693)
                     /label=pBR322ori-F
                     /note="pBR322 origin, forward primer"
     CDS             complement(2353..510)
                     /codon_start=1
                     /gene="bla"
                     /product="beta-lactamase"
                     /label=AmpR
                     /note="confers resistance to ampicillin, carbenicillin, and
                     related antibiotics"
                     /translation="MSIQHFRVALIPFFAAFCLPVFAHPETLVKVKDAEDQLGARVGYI
                     ELDLNSGKILESFRPEERFPMMSTFKVLLCGAVLSRIDAGQEQLGRRIHYSQNDLVEYS
                     PVTEKHLTDGMTVRELCSAAITMSDNTAANLLLTTIGGPKELTAFLHNMGDHVTRLDRW
                     EPELNEAIPNDERDTTMPVAMATTLRKLLTGELLTLASRQQLIDWMEADKVAGPLLRSA
                     LPAGWFIADKSGAGERGSRGIIAALGPDGKPSRIVVIYTTGSQATMDERNRQIAEIGAS
                     LIKHW"
ORIGIN
        1 ggcttcattc agctccggtt cccaacgatc aaggcgagtt acatgatccc ccatgttgtg
       61 caaaaaagcg gttagctcct tcggtcctcc gatcgttgtc agaagtaagt tggccgcagt
      121 gttatcactc atggttatgg cagcactgca taattctctt actgtcatgc catccgtaag
      181 atgcttttct gtgactggtg agtactcaac caagtcattc tgagaatagt gtatgcggcg
      241 accgagttgc tcttgcccgg cgtcaatacg ggataatacc gcgccacata gcagaacttt
      301 aaaagtgctc atcattggaa aacgttcttc ggggcgaaaa ctctcaagga tcttaccgct
      361 gttgagatcc agttcgatgt aacccactcg tgcacccaac tgatcttcag catcttttac
      421 tttcaccagc gtttctgggt gagcaaaaac aggaaggcaa aatgccgcaa aaaagggaat
      481 aagggcgaca cggaaatgtt gaatactcat actcttcctt tttcaatatt attgaagcat
      541 ttatcagggt tattgtctca tgagcggata catatttgaa tgtatttaga aaaataaaca
      601 aataggggtt ccgcgcacat ttccccgaaa agtgccacct gacgtctaag aaaccattat
      661 tatcatgaca ttaacctata aaaataggcg tatcacgagg cagaatttca gataaaaaaa
      721 atccttagct ttcgctaagg atgatttctg gaattcgcgg ccgcttctag agttgacaat
      781 taatcatcgg ctcgtataat gtgtgggata ctagaagaag gagaataatc tatggactac
      841 aaagacgatg atgacaagat gcactccgac cctgcccgcc gtggggagct gagcgtgtgt
      901 gacagtatta gcgagtgggt cacagcggca gataaaaaga ctgcagtgga catgtctggc
      961 gggacggtca cagtcctaga gaaagtcccg gtatccaaag gccaactgaa gcagtatttc
     1021 tacgagacca agtgtaatcc catgggttac accaaggaag gctgcagggg catagacaaa
     1081 aggcactgga actcgcaatg ccgaactacc caatcgtatg ttcgggccct tactatggat
     1141 agcaaaaaga gaattggctg gcgattcata aggatagaca cttcctgtgt atgtacactg
     1201 accattaaga ggggaagata gtagcgactc aggctgctac gcctgtgtac tggaaaacaa
     1261 aaccaaaacc caaaaaacaa aaaactgagc ccattggtat cgtggaagga ctcgatcaaa
     1321 aaaaaaaaaa aaaaaaaaaa aaaaaaacta gcataacccc ttggggcctc taaacgggtc
     1381 ttgaggggtt ttttggtact agtagcggcc gctgcaggct tcctcgctca ctgactcgct
     1441 gcgctcggtc gttcggctgc ggcgagcggt atcagctcac tcaaaggcgg taatacggtt
     1501 atccacagaa tcaggggata acgcaggaaa gaacatgtga gcaaaaggcc agcaaaaggc
     1561 caggaaccgt aaaaaggccg cgttgctggc gtttttccac aggctccgcc cccctgacga
     1621 gcatcacaaa aatcgacgct caagtcagag gtggcgaaac ccgacaggac tataaagata
     1681 ccaggcgttt ccccctggaa gctccctcgt gcgctctcct gttccgaccc tgccgcttac
     1741 cggatacctg tccgcctttc tcccttcggg aagcgtggcg ctttctcata gctcacgctg
     1801 taggtatctc agttcggtgt aggtcgttcg ctccaagctg ggctgtgtgc acgaaccccc
     1861 cgttcagccc gaccgctgcg ccttatccgg taactatcgt cttgagtcca acccggtaag
     1921 acacgactta tcgccactgg cagcagccac tggtaacagg attagcagag cgaggtatgt
     1981 aggcggtgct acagagttct tgaagtggtg gcctaactac ggctacacta gaagaacagt
     2041 atttggtatc tgcgctctgc tgaagccagt taccttcgga aaaagagttg gtagctcttg
     2101 atccggcaaa caaaccaccg ctggtagcgg tggttttttt gtttgcaagc agcagattac
     2161 gcgcagaaaa aaaggatctc aagaagatcc tttgatcttt tctacggggt ctgacgctca
     2221 gtggaacgaa aactcacgtt aagggatttt ggtcatgaga ttatcaaaaa ggatcttcac
     2281 ctagatcctt ttaaattaaa aatgaagttt taaatcaatc taaagtatat atgagtaaac
     2341 ttggtctgac agttaccaat gcttaatcag tgaggcacct atctcagcga tctgtctatt
     2401 tcgttcatcc atagttgcct gactccccgt cgtgtagata actacgatac gggagggctt
     2461 accatctggc cccagtgctg caatgatacc gcgagaccca cgctcaccgg ctccagattt
     2521 atcagcaata aaccagccag ccggaagggc cgagcgcaga agtggtcctg caactttatc
     2581 cgcctccatc cagtctatta attgttgccg ggaagctaga gtaagtagtt cgccagttaa
     2641 tagtttgcgc aacgttgttg ccattgctac aggcatcgtg gtgtcacgct cgtcgtttgg
     2701 tat
//
